Addgene plasmid #76158: DLG3 gRNA (BRDN0001149280)
Purpose: 3rd generation lentiviral gRNA plasmid targeting human DLG3
Depositing lab: John Doench & David Root. Depositing organization: Broad Institute. Publication: Optimized sgRNA design to maximize activity and minimize off-target effects of CRISPR-Cas9. Doench JG, Fusi N, Sullender M, Hegde M, Vaimberg EW, Donovan KF, Smith I, Tothova Z, Wilen C, Orchard R, Virgin HW, Listgarten J, Root DE. Nat Biotechnol. 2016 Jan 18. doi: 10.1038/nbt.3437. PubMed 26780180.
Backbone
  Vector backbone: lentiGuide-Puro
  Backbone manufacturer: Zhang Lab (Addgene plasmid # 52963)
  Vector type: Mammalian Expression, Lentiviral, CRISPR
  Selectable markers: Puromycin
Growth in bacteria
  Bacterial resistance: Ampicillin, 100 μg/mL
  Growth temperature: 37°C
  Growth strain: DH5alpha
  Copy number: High Copy
Gene/Insert
  Gene/Insert name: DLG3 (alt names: DLG3; NM_001166278.1)
  gRNA/shRNA sequence: AGTCCGATCATAATCAAACA
  Species: H. sapiens (human)
  Entrez Gene: DLG3 (a.k.a. MRX, MRX90, NEDLG, PPP1R82, SAP102, XLID90, XLMR)
  Promoter: hU6
  Cloning method: Unknown
  Sequencing primers: 5′ U6-F; 3′ pS2-R
Terms and licenses: Academic/Nonprofit Terms; Industry Terms: Not Available to Industry
Depositor comments: The gRNA was designed to target the following Genbank reference sequence(s): NM_001166278.1,NM_020730.2,NM_021120.3. Note that this plasmid does NOT contain Cas9. It should be used in conjunction with lentiCas9-Blast (Addgene #52962) or otherwise with cell lines already expressing Cas9. Browse the full kinome gRNA library at http://www.addgene.org/pooled-library/broadgpp-human-kinome/ or visit http://www.broadinstitute.org/rnai/public/ for detailed protocols and information.
How to cite: DLG3 gRNA (BRDN0001149280) was a gift from John Doench & David Root (Addgene plasmid # 76158 ; http://n2t.net/addgene:76158 ; RRID:Addgene_76158)
