[The description below was written by a language model from this plasmid's Addgene catalogue record and the feature table of its GenBank file.]
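Description:
DLG3 gRNA (BRDN0001149280) is a third-generation lentiviral guide RNA plasmid built on the lentiGuide-Puro backbone and designed to direct Streptococcus pyogenes Cas9 to the human DLG3 gene (also known as SAP102). The circular construct is 8,323 bp. It is maintained in E. coli through a high-copy ColE1/pUC-type origin with ampicillin selection from the beta-lactamase gene. An f1 origin, an SV40 origin and lac, T7 and T3 promoter remnants are also annotated in the plasmid backbone.

The lentiviral transfer cassette begins with an RSV promoter fused to a truncated HIV-1 5' LTR, which makes genomic RNA production Tat-independent. This is followed by the Psi packaging signal, the Rev response element and a cPPT/CTS element. The cassette ends with a U3-deleted, self-inactivating 3' LTR, followed by an SV40 polyadenylation signal. Two expression units sit between the LTRs. In the first, a human U6 RNA polymerase III promoter drives the DLG3-specific spacer joined to the SpCas9 gRNA scaffold. In the second, an EF-1-alpha promoter with its intron A drives puromycin N-acetyltransferase, with a downstream WPRE to enhance expression, so transduced mammalian cells can be selected with puromycin.

The plasmid does not encode Cas9, so it must be used with a separate Cas9 vector or in cells that already express the nuclease. According to the depositor notes, the guide was designed against several DLG3 reference transcripts and belongs to a human kinome gRNA collection. It is therefore suited to CRISPR knockout of DLG3, either as an individual reagent or in screening-type experiments.
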