LOCUS       Exported 8323 bp ds-DNA circular SYN 13-MAY-2021
DEFINITION  3rd generation lentiviral gRNA plasmid targeting human DLG3.
ACCESSION   .
VERSION     .
KEYWORDS    DLG3 gRNA (BRDN0001149280)
SOURCE      synthetic DNA construct
  ORGANISM  synthetic DNA construct
REFERENCE   1 (bases 1 to 8323)
  AUTHORS   Doench JG, Fusi N, Sullender M, Hegde M, Vaimberg EW, Donovan KF,
            Smith I, Tothova Z, Wilen C, Orchard R, Virgin HW, Listgarten J,
            Root DE
  TITLE     Optimized sgRNA design to maximize activity and minimize off-target
            effects of CRISPR-Cas9.
  JOURNAL   Nat Biotechnol. 2016 Jan 18. doi: 10.1038/nbt.3437.
  PUBMED    26780180
REFERENCE   2 (bases 1 to 8323)
  AUTHORS   .
  TITLE     Direct Submission
  JOURNAL   Exported May 13, 2021 from SnapGene Server 1.1.58
            http://www.snapgene.com
FEATURES             Location/Qualifiers
     source          1..8323
                     /organism="synthetic DNA construct"
                     /mol_type="other DNA"
     promoter        87..1265
                     /label=EF-1-alpha promoter
                     /note="strong constitutive promoter for human elongation
                     factor EF-1-alpha"
     intron          318..1256
                     /label=EF-1-alpha intron A
                     /note="intron upstream of the start codon of human
                     EF-1-alpha"
     primer_bind     1213..1233
                     /label=EF1a-F
                     /note="Human elongation factor-1a promoter, forward primer"
     CDS             1278..1877
                     /codon_start=1
                     /gene="pac from Streptomyces alboniger"
                     /product="puromycin N-acetyltransferase"
                     /label=PuroR
                     /note="confers resistance to puromycin"
                     /translation="MTEYKPTVRLATRDDVPRAVRTLAAAFADYPATRHTVDPDRHIER
                     VTELQELFLTRVGLDIGKVWVADDGAAVAVWTTPESVEAGAVFAEIGPRMAELSGSRLA
                     AQQQMEGLLAPHRPKEPAWFLATVGVSPDHQGKGLGSAVVLPGVEAAERAGVPAFLETS
                     APRNLPFYERLGFTVTADVEVPEGPRTWCMTRKPGA"
     primer_bind     complement(1278..1297)
                     /label=Puro-R
                     /note="Puromycin resistance gene, reverse primer. Also
                     called puro-variant-R"
     primer_bind     1774..1794
                     /label=Puro-F
                     /note="Puromycin resistance gene, forward primer"
     misc_feature    1893..2481
                     /label=WPRE
                     /note="woodchuck hepatitis virus posttranscriptional
                     regulatory element"
     primer_bind     complement(1946..1966)
                     /label=WPRE-R
                     /note="WPRE, reverse primer"
     CDS             complement(2364..2375)
                     /codon_start=1
                     /product="Factor Xa recognition and cleavage site"
                     /label=Factor Xa site
                     /translation="IEGR"
     LTR             2553..2786
                     /label=3' LTR (Delta-U3)
                     /note="self-inactivating 3' long terminal repeat (LTR) from
                     HIV-1"
     polyA_signal    2864..2985
                     /label=SV40 poly(A) signal
                     /note="SV40 polyadenylation signal"
     primer_bind     complement(2901..2920)
                     /label=SV40pA-R
                     /note="SV40 polyA, reverse primer"
     primer_bind     2955..2974
                     /label=EBV-rev
                     /note="SV40 polyA terminator, reverse primer"
     rep_origin      3025..3160
                     /label=SV40 ori
                     /note="SV40 origin of replication"
     primer_bind     3087..3106
                     /label=SV40pro-F
                     /note="SV40 promoter/origin, forward primer"
     primer_bind     complement(3180..3199)
                     /label=T7
                     /note="T7 promoter, forward primer"
     promoter        complement(3181..3199)
                     /label=T7 promoter
                     /note="promoter for bacteriophage T7 RNA polymerase"
     primer_bind     complement(3209..3226)
                     /label=M13 Forward
                     /note="In lacZ gene. Also called M13-F20 or M13 (-21)
                     Forward"
     primer_bind     complement(3209..3225)
                     /label=M13 fwd
                     /note="common sequencing primer, one of multiple similar
                     variants"
     primer_bind     complement(3218..3240)
                     /label=M13/pUC Forward
                     /note="In lacZ gene"
     rep_origin      3367..3822
                     /direction=RIGHT
                     /label=f1 ori
                     /note="f1 bacteriophage origin of replication; arrow
                     indicates direction of (+) strand synthesis"
     primer_bind     complement(3454..3473)
                     /label=F1ori-R
                     /note="F1 origin, reverse primer"
     primer_bind     3664..3685
                     /label=F1ori-F
                     /note="F1 origin, forward primer"
     promoter        3848..3952
                     /gene="bla"
                     /label=AmpR promoter
     CDS             3953..4813
                     /codon_start=1
                     /gene="bla"
                     /product="beta-lactamase"
                     /label=AmpR
                     /note="confers resistance to ampicillin, carbenicillin, and
                     related antibiotics"
                     /translation="MSIQHFRVALIPFFAAFCLPVFAHPETLVKVKDAEDQLGARVGYI
                     ELDLNSGKILESFRPEERFPMMSTFKVLLCGAVLSRIDAGQEQLGRRIHYSQNDLVEYS
                     PVTEKHLTDGMTVRELCSAAITMSDNTAANLLLTTIGGPKELTAFLHNMGDHVTRLDRW
                     EPELNEAIPNDERDTTMPVAMATTLRKLLTGELLTLASRQQLIDWMEADKVAGPLLRSA
                     LPAGWFIADKSGAGERGSRGIIAALGPDGKPSRIVVIYTTGSQATMDERNRQIAEIGAS
                     LIKHW"
     primer_bind     complement(4171..4190)
                     /label=Amp-R
                     /note="Ampicillin resistance gene, reverse primer"
     rep_origin      4984..5572
                     /direction=RIGHT
                     /label=ori
                     /note="high-copy-number ColE1/pMB1/pBR322/pUC origin of
                     replication"
     primer_bind     5473..5492
                     /label=pBR322ori-F
                     /note="pBR322 origin, forward primer"
     primer_bind     5726..5743
                     /label=L4440
                     /note="L4440 vector, forward primer"
     protein_bind    5860..5881
                     /label=CAP binding site
                     /bound_moiety="E. coli catabolite activator protein"
                     /note="CAP binding activates transcription in the presence
                     of cAMP."
     promoter        5896..5926
                     /label=lac promoter
                     /note="promoter for the E. coli lac operon"
     protein_bind    5934..5950
                     /label=lac operator
                     /bound_moiety="lac repressor encoded by lacI"
                     /note="The lac repressor binds to the lac operator to
                     inhibit transcription in E. coli. This inhibition can be
                     relieved by adding lactose or
                     isopropyl-beta-D-thiogalactopyranoside (IPTG)."
     primer_bind     5939..5961
                     /label=M13/pUC Reverse
                     /note="In lacZ gene"
     primer_bind     5958..5974
                     /label=M13 rev
                     /note="common sequencing primer, one of multiple similar
                     variants"
     primer_bind     5958..5974
                     /label=M13 Reverse
                     /note="In lacZ gene. Also called M13-rev"
     primer_bind     5993..6013
                     /label=T3
                     /note="T3 promoter, forward primer"
     promoter        5995..6013
                     /label=T3 promoter
                     /note="promoter for bacteriophage T3 RNA polymerase"
     promoter        6041..6267
                     /label=RSV promoter
                     /note="Rous sarcoma virus enhancer/promoter"
     LTR             6268..6448
                     /label=5' LTR (truncated)
                     /note="truncated 5' long terminal repeat (LTR) from HIV-1"
     misc_feature    6495..6620
                     /label=HIV-1 Psi
                     /note="packaging signal of human immunodeficiency virus
                     type 1"
     misc_feature    7113..7346
                     /label=RRE
                     /note="The Rev response element (RRE) of HIV-1 allows for
                     Rev-dependent mRNA export from the nucleus to the
                     cytoplasm."
     CDS             7531..7575
                     /codon_start=1
                     /product="antigenic peptide corresponding to amino acids
                     655 to 669 of the HIV envelope protein gp41 (Lutje Hulsik
                     et al., 2013)"
                     /label=gp41 peptide
                     /note="recognized by the 2H10 single-chain llama nanobody"
                     /translation="KNEQELLELDKWASL"
     promoter        7753..7993
                     /label=U6 promoter
                     /note="RNA polymerase III promoter for human U6 snRNA"
     primer_bind     7753..7773
                     /label=hU6-F
                     /note="Human U6 promoter, forward primer"
     primer_bind     7924..7943
                     /label=LKO.1 5'
                     /note="Human U6 promoter, forward primer"
     misc_RNA        8023..8098
                     /label=gRNA scaffold
                     /note="guide RNA scaffold for the Streptococcus pyogenes
                     CRISPR/Cas9 system"
     misc_feature    8154..8271
                     /label=cPPT/CTS
                     /note="central polypurine tract and central termination
                     sequence of HIV-1"
ORIGIN
        1 cccgggtgca aagatggata aagttttaaa cagagaggaa tctttgcagc taatggacct
       61 tctaggtctt gaaaggagtg ggaattggct ccggtgcccg tcagtgggca gagcgcacat
      121 cgcccacagt ccccgagaag ttggggggag gggtcggcaa ttgatccggt gcctagagaa
      181 ggtggcgcgg ggtaaactgg gaaagtgatg tcgtgtactg gctccgcctt tttcccgagg
      241 gtgggggaga accgtatata agtgcagtag tcgccgtgaa cgttcttttt cgcaacgggt
      301 ttgccgccag aacacaggta agtgccgtgt gtggttcccg cgggcctggc ctctttacgg
      361 gttatggccc ttgcgtgcct tgaattactt ccacctggct gcagtacgtg attcttgatc
      421 ccgagcttcg ggttggaagt gggtgggaga gttcgaggcc ttgcgcttaa ggagcccctt
      481 cgcctcgtgc ttgagttgag gcctggcctg ggcgctgggg ccgccgcgtg cgaatctggt
      541 ggcaccttcg cgcctgtctc gctgctttcg ataagtctct agccatttaa aatttttgat
      601 gacctgctgc gacgcttttt ttctggcaag atagtcttgt aaatgcgggc caagatctgc
      661 acactggtat ttcggttttt ggggccgcgg gcggcgacgg ggcccgtgcg tcccagcgca
      721 catgttcggc gaggcggggc ctgcgagcgc ggccaccgag aatcggacgg gggtagtctc
      781 aagctggccg gcctgctctg gtgcctggcc tcgcgccgcc gtgtatcgcc ccgccctggg
      841 cggcaaggct ggcccggtcg gcaccagttg cgtgagcgga aagatggccg cttcccggcc
      901 ctgctgcagg gagctcaaaa tggaggacgc ggcgctcggg agagcgggcg ggtgagtcac
      961 ccacacaaag gaaaagggcc tttccgtcct cagccgtcgc ttcatgtgac tccacggagt
     1021 accgggcgcc gtccaggcac ctcgattagt tctcgagctt ttggagtacg tcgtctttag
     1081 gttgggggga ggggttttat gcgatggagt ttccccacac tgagtgggtg gagactgaag
     1141 ttaggccagc ttggcacttg atgtaattct ccttggaatt tgcccttttt gagtttggat
     1201 cttggttcat tctcaagcct cagacagtgg ttcaaagttt ttttcttcca tttcaggtgt
     1261 cgtgacgtac ggccaccatg accgagtaca agcccacggt gcgcctcgcc acccgcgacg
     1321 acgtccccag ggccgtacgc accctcgccg ccgcgttcgc cgactacccc gccacgcgcc
     1381 acaccgtcga tccggaccgc cacatcgagc gggtcaccga gctgcaagaa ctcttcctca
     1441 cgcgcgtcgg gctcgacatc ggcaaggtgt gggtcgcgga cgacggcgcc gccgtggcgg
     1501 tctggaccac gccggagagc gtcgaagcgg gggcggtgtt cgccgagatc ggcccgcgca
     1561 tggccgagtt gagcggttcc cggctggccg cgcagcaaca gatggaaggc ctcctggcgc
     1621 cgcaccggcc caaggagccc gcgtggttcc tggccaccgt cggagtctcg cccgaccacc
     1681 agggcaaggg tctgggcagc gccgtcgtgc tccccggagt ggaggcggcc gagcgcgccg
     1741 gggtgcccgc cttcctggag acctccgcgc cccgcaacct ccccttctac gagcggctcg
     1801 gcttcaccgt caccgccgac gtcgaggtgc ccgaaggacc gcgcacctgg tgcatgaccc
     1861 gcaagcccgg tgcctgaacg cgttaagtcg acaatcaacc tctggattac aaaatttgtg
     1921 aaagattgac tggtattctt aactatgttg ctccttttac gctatgtgga tacgctgctt
     1981 taatgccttt gtatcatgct attgcttccc gtatggcttt cattttctcc tccttgtata
     2041 aatcctggtt gctgtctctt tatgaggagt tgtggcccgt tgtcaggcaa cgtggcgtgg
     2101 tgtgcactgt gtttgctgac gcaaccccca ctggttgggg cattgccacc acctgtcagc
     2161 tcctttccgg gactttcgct ttccccctcc ctattgccac ggcggaactc atcgccgcct
     2221 gccttgcccg ctgctggaca ggggctcggc tgttgggcac tgacaattcc gtggtgttgt
     2281 cggggaaatc atcgtccttt ccttggctgc tcgcctgtgt tgccacctgg attctgcgcg
     2341 ggacgtcctt ctgctacgtc ccttcggccc tcaatccagc ggaccttcct tcccgcggcc
     2401 tgctgccggc tctgcggcct cttccgcgtc ttcgccttcg ccctcagacg agtcggatct
     2461 ccctttgggc cgcctccccg cgtcgacttt aagaccaatg acttacaagg cagctgtaga
     2521 tcttagccac tttttaaaag aaaagggggg actggaaggg ctaattcact cccaacgaag
     2581 acaagatctg ctttttgctt gtactgggtc tctctggtta gaccagatct gagcctggga
     2641 gctctctggc taactaggga acccactgct taagcctcaa taaagcttgc cttgagtgct
     2701 tcaagtagtg tgtgcccgtc tgttgtgtga ctctggtaac tagagatccc tcagaccctt
     2761 ttagtcagtg tggaaaatct ctagcagtac gtatagtagt tcatgtcatc ttattattca
     2821 gtatttataa cttgcaaaga aatgaatatc agagagtgag aggaacttgt ttattgcagc
     2881 ttataatggt tacaaataaa gcaatagcat cacaaatttc acaaataaag catttttttc
     2941 actgcattct agttgtggtt tgtccaaact catcaatgta tcttatcatg tctggctcta
     3001 gctatcccgc ccctaactcc gcccatcccg cccctaactc cgcccagttc cgcccattct
     3061 ccgccccatg gctgactaat tttttttatt tatgcagagg ccgaggccgc ctcggcctct
     3121 gagctattcc agaagtagtg aggaggcttt tttggaggcc tagggacgta cccaattcgc
     3181 cctatagtga gtcgtattac gcgcgctcac tggccgtcgt tttacaacgt cgtgactggg
     3241 aaaaccctgg cgttacccaa cttaatcgcc ttgcagcaca tccccctttc gccagctggc
     3301 gtaatagcga agaggcccgc accgatcgcc cttcccaaca gttgcgcagc ctgaatggcg
     3361 aatgggnnnn nnnnnnnnnn nnnnnnnnnn nnnnnnnnnn nnnnnnnnnn nnnnnnnnnn
     3421 nnnnnnnnnn nnnnnnnnnn nnnnnnnnnn nnnnnnnnnn nnnnnnnnnn nnnnnnnnnn
     3481 nnnnnnnnnn cnnnnnnnnn nnnnnnnnnn nnnnnnnnnn nnnnnnnnnn nnnnnnnnnn
     3541 nnnnnnnnnn nnnnnnnnnn nnnnnnnnnn nnnnnnnnnn nnannnnnnn nnnnnnnnnn
     3601 nnnnnnnnnn nnnnnnnnnn nnnnnnnnnn nncctttgac gttggagtcc acgttcttta
     3661 atagtggact cttgttccaa actggaacaa cactcaaccc tatctcggtc tattcttttg
     3721 atttataagg gattttgccg atttcggcct attggttaaa aaatgagctg atttaacaaa
     3781 aatttaacgc gaattttaac aaaatattaa cgcttacaat ttaggtggca cttttcgggg
     3841 aaatgtgcgc ggaaccccta tttgtttatt tttctaaata cattcaaata tgtatccgct
     3901 catgagacaa taaccctgat aaatgcttca ataatattga aaaaggaaga gtatgagtat
     3961 tcaacatttc cgtgtcgccc ttattccctt ttttgcggca ttttgccttc ctgtttttgc
     4021 tcacccagaa acgctggtga aagtaaaaga tgctgaagat cagttgggtg cacgagtggg
     4081 ttacatcgaa ctggatctca acagcggtaa gatccttgag agttttcgcc ccgaagaacg
     4141 ttttccaatg atgagcactt ttaaagttct gctatgtggc gcggtattat cccgtattga
     4201 cgccgggcaa gagcaactcg gtcgccgcat acactattct cagaatgact tggttgagta
     4261 ctcaccagtc acagaaaagc atcttacgga tggcatgaca gtaagagaat tatgcagtgc
     4321 tgccataacc atgagtgata acactgcggc caacttactt ctgacaacga tcggaggacc
     4381 gaaggagcta accgcttttt tgcacaacat gggggatcat gtaactcgcc ttgatcgttg
     4441 ggaaccggag ctgaatgaag ccataccaaa cgacgagcgt gacaccacga tgcctgtagc
     4501 aatggcaaca acgttgcgca aactattaac tggcgaacta cttactctag cttcccggca
     4561 acaattaata gactggatgg aggcggataa agttgcagga ccacttctgc gctcggccct
     4621 tccggctggc tggtttattg ctgataaatc tggagccggt gagcgtgggt ctcgcggtat
     4681 cattgcagca ctggggccag atggtaagcc ctcccgtatc gtagttatct acacgacggg
     4741 gagtcaggca actatggatg aacgaaatag acagatcgct gagataggtg cctcactgat
     4801 taagcattgg taactgtcag accaagttta ctcatatata ctttagattg atttaaaact
     4861 tcatttttaa tttaaaagga tctaggtgaa gatccttttt gataatctca tgaccaaaat
     4921 cccttaacgt gagttttcgt tccactgagc gtcagacccc gtagaaaaga tcaaaggatc
     4981 ttcttgagat cctttttttc tgcgcgtaat ctgctgcttg caaacaaaaa aaccaccgct
     5041 accagcggtg gtttgtttgc cggatcaaga gctaccaact ctttttccga aggtaactgg
     5101 cttcagcaga gcgcagatac caaatactgt tcttctagtg tagccgtagt taggccacca
     5161 cttcaagaac tctgtagcac cgcctacata cctcgctctg ctaatcctgt taccagtggc
     5221 tgctgccagt ggcgataagt cgtgtcttac cgggttggac tcaagacgat agttaccgga
     5281 taaggcgcag cggtcgggct gaacgggggg ttcgtgcaca cagcccagct tggagcgaac
     5341 gacctacacc gaactgagat acctacagcg tgagctatga gaaagcgcca cgcttcccga
     5401 agggagaaag gcggacaggt atccggtaag cggcagggtc ggaacaggag agcgcacgag
     5461 ggagcttcca gggggaaacg cctggtatct ttatagtcct gtcgggtttc gccacctctg
     5521 acttgagcgt cgatttttgt gatgctcgtc aggggggcgg agcctatgga aaaacgccag
     5581 caacgcggcc tttttacggt tcctggcctt ttgctggcct tttgctcaca tgttctttcc
     5641 tgcgttatcc cctgattctg tggataaccg tattaccgcc tttgagtgag ctgataccgc
     5701 tcgccgcagc cgaacgaccg agcgcagcga gtcagtgagc gaggaagcgg aagagcgccc
     5761 aatacgcaaa ccgcctctcc ccgcgcgttg gccgattcat taatgcagct ggcacgacag
     5821 gtttcccgac tggaaagcgg gcagtgagcg caacgcaatt aatgtgagtt agctcactca
     5881 ttaggcaccc caggctttac actttatgct tccggctcgt atgttgtgtg gaattgtgag
     5941 cggataacaa tttcacacag gaaacagcta tgaccatgat tacgccaagc gcgcaattaa
     6001 ccctcactaa agggaacaaa agctggagct gcaagcttaa tgtagtctta tgcaatactc
     6061 ttgtagtctt gcaacatggt aacgatgagt tagcaacatg ccttacaagg agagaaaaag
     6121 caccgtgcat gccgattggt ggaagtaagg tggtacgatc gtgccttatt aggaaggcaa
     6181 cagacgggtc tgacatggat tggacgaacc actgaattgc cgcattgcag agatattgta
     6241 tttaagtgcc tagctcgata cataaacggg tctctctggt tagaccagat ctgagcctgg
     6301 gagctctctg gctaactagg gaacccactg cttaagcctc aataaagctt gccttgagtg
     6361 cttcaagtag tgtgtgcccg tctgttgtgt gactctggta actagagatc cctcagaccc
     6421 ttttagtcag tgtggaaaat ctctagcagt ggcgcccgaa cagggacttg aaagcgaaag
     6481 ggaaaccaga ggagctctct cgacgcagga ctcggcttgc tgaagcgcgc acggcaagag
     6541 gcgaggggcg gcgactggtg agtacgccaa aaattttgac tagcggaggc tagaaggaga
     6601 gagatgggtg cgagagcgtc agtattaagc gggggagaat tagatcgcga tgggaaaaaa
     6661 ttcggttaag gccaggggga aagaaaaaat ataaattaaa acatatagta tgggcaagca
     6721 gggagctaga acgattcgca gttaatcctg gcctgttaga aacatcagaa ggctgtagac
     6781 aaatactggg acagctacaa ccatcccttc agacaggatc agaagaactt agatcattat
     6841 ataatacagt agcaaccctc tattgtgtgc atcaaaggat agagataaaa gacaccaagg
     6901 aagctttaga caagatagag gaagagcaaa acaaaagtaa gaccaccgca cagcaagcgg
     6961 ccgctgatct tcagacctgg aggaggagat atgagggaca attggagaag tgaattatat
     7021 aaatataaag tagtaaaaat tgaaccatta ggagtagcac ccaccaaggc aaagagaaga
     7081 gtggtgcaga gagaaaaaag agcagtggga ataggagctt tgttccttgg gttcttggga
     7141 gcagcaggaa gcactatggg cgcagcgtca atgacgctga cggtacaggc cagacaatta
     7201 ttgtctggta tagtgcagca gcagaacaat ttgctgaggg ctattgaggc gcaacagcat
     7261 ctgttgcaac tcacagtctg gggcatcaag cagctccagg caagaatcct ggctgtggaa
     7321 agatacctaa aggatcaaca gctcctgggg atttggggtt gctctggaaa actcatttgc
     7381 accactgctg tgccttggaa tgctagttgg agtaataaat ctctggaaca gatttggaat
     7441 cacacgacct ggatggagtg ggacagagaa attaacaatt acacaagctt aatacactcc
     7501 ttaattgaag aatcgcaaaa ccagcaagaa aagaatgaac aagaattatt ggaattagat
     7561 aaatgggcaa gtttgtggaa ttggtttaac ataacaaatt ggctgtggta tataaaatta
     7621 ttcataatga tagtaggagg cttggtaggt ttaagaatag tttttgctgt actttctata
     7681 gtgaatagag ttaggcaggg atattcacca ttatcgtttc agacccacct cccaaccccg
     7741 aggggaccca gagagggcct atttcccatg attccttcat atttgcatat acgatacaag
     7801 gctgttagag agataattag aattaatttg actgtaaaca caaagatatt agtacaaaat
     7861 acgtgacgta gaaagtaata atttcttggg tagtttgcag ttttaaaatt atgttttaaa
     7921 atggactatc atatgcttac cgtaacttga aagtatttcg atttcttggc tttatatatc
     7981 ttgtggaaag gacgaaacac cgagtccgat cataatcaaa cagttttaga gctagaaata
     8041 gcaagttaaa ataaggctag tccgttatca acttgaaaaa gtggcaccga gtcggtgctt
     8101 ttttaagctt ggcgtaacta gatcttgaga caaatggcag tattcatcca caattttaaa
     8161 agaaaagggg ggattggggg gtacagtgca ggggaaagaa tagtagacat aatagcaaca
     8221 gacatacaaa ctaaagaatt acaaaaacaa attacaaaaa ttcaaaattt tcgggtttat
     8281 tacagggaca gcagagatcc actttggcgc cggctcgagg ggg
//
