>Addgene plasmid #76158 | DLG3 gRNA (BRDN0001149280) | depositor partial sequence | sequence record 143618 | Target Sequence
AGTCCGATCATAATCAAACA
