>Addgene plasmid #76158 | DLG3 gRNA (BRDN0001149280) | addgene partial sequence | sequence record 185299 | hU6-F
GACGTAGAAAGTAATAATTTCTTGGGTAGTTTGCAGTTTTAAAATTATGTTTTAAAATGGACTATCATAT
GCTTACCGTAACTTGAAAGTATTTCGATTTCTTGGCTTTATATATCTTGTGGAAAGGACGAAACACCGAG
TCCGATCATAATCAAACAGTTTTAGAGCTAGAAATAGCAAGTTAAAATAAGGCTAGTCCGTTATCAACTT
GAAAAAGTGGCACCGAGTCGGTGCTTTTTTAAGCTTGGCGTAACTAGATCTTGAGACAAATGGCAGTATT
CATCCACAATTTTAAAAGAAAAGGGGGGATTGGGGGGTACAGTGCAGGGGAAAGAATAGTAGACATAATA
GCAACAGACATACAAACTAAAGAATTACAAAAACAAATTACAAAAATTCAAAATTTTCGGGTTTATTACA
GGGACAGCAGAGATCCACTTTGGCGCCGGCTCGAGGGGGCCCGGGTGCAAAGATGGATAAAGTTTTAAAC
AGAGAGGAATCTTTGCAGCTAATGGACCTTCTAGGTCTTGAAAGGAGTGGGAATTGGCTCCGGTGCCCGT
CAGTGGGCAG
